Addgene plasmid #32457: pSG5-FLAG-CaMKKbeta rat S129D, S133D, S137D
Depositing lab: Anthony Means. Depositing organization: Duke University. Publication: Ca2+/Calmodulin-dependent Protein Kinase Kinase {beta} Is Regulated by Multisite Phosphorylation. Green MF, Scott JW, Steel R, Oakhill JS, Kemp BE, Means AR. J Biol Chem. 2011 Aug 12;286(32):28066-79. Epub 2011 Jun 13. 10.1074/jbc.M111.251504 PubMed 21669867.
Backbone
  Vector backbone: pSG5
  Backbone manufacturer: Stratagene
  Backbone size w/o insert (bp): 4100
  Modifications to backbone: Added blunt end cloning site which was lost during cloning.
  Vector type: Mammalian Expression
Growth in bacteria
  Bacterial resistance: Ampicillin, 100 μg/mL
  Growth temperature: 37°C
  Growth strain: DH5alpha
  Copy number: Unknown
Gene/Insert
  Gene/Insert name: Calcium/Calmodulin dependent protein kinase kinase beta (alt names: CaMKKbeta; CaMKK2)
  Species: R. norvegicus (rat)
  Insert size (bp): 1700
  Mutation: S129D, S133D, S137D (S3V, G96R, and P108L also present)
  GenBank ID: NM_031338
  Entrez Gene: Camkk2
  Promoter: SV40
  Tag / fusion protein: FLAG (N terminal on insert)
  Cloning method: Restriction Enzyme; 5′ cloning site None (destroyed during cloning); 3′ cloning site None (destroyed during cloning)
  Sequencing primers: 5′ T7
Terms and licenses: Academic/Nonprofit Terms; Industry Terms: Not Available to Industry
Depositor comments: The S3V, G96R, and P108L "mutations" were present in the original version of rat CaMKKbeta cloned by the Means lab. They believe these sequence differences represent a natural variant of the CaMKKbeta sequence and are not mutations.
How to cite: pSG5-FLAG-CaMKKbeta rat S129D, S133D, S137D was a gift from Anthony Means (Addgene plasmid # 32457 ; http://n2t.net/addgene:32457 ; RRID:Addgene_32457)
