[The description below was written by a language model from this plasmid's Addgene catalogue record.]
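Description:
pSG5-FLAG-CaMKKbeta rat S129D, S133D, S137D is a mammalian expression plasmid built on the Stratagene pSG5 backbone (about 4.1 kb without insert). It is propagated in E. coli under ampicillin selection; the record lists the copy number as unknown and names no mammalian selection marker, which fits transient transfection use. The backbone was modified to add a blunt-end cloning site. That site, along with both the 5′ and 3′ insert junctions, was destroyed during cloning, so the insert cannot simply be released through the original sites.

The payload is an approximately 1.7 kb rat (R. norvegicus) cDNA for calcium/calmodulin-dependent protein kinase kinase beta (CaMKKbeta, CaMKK2), expressed from the SV40 promoter and carrying an N-terminal FLAG epitope for immunodetection or immunoprecipitation. A T7 primer is listed for sequencing into the 5′ end of the insert. Three serines, S129, S133 and S137, are replaced with aspartate. Such substitutions are commonly used to mimic constitutive phosphorylation through the introduced negative charge. The coding sequence also differs from the reference at S3V, G96R and P108L. The depositor notes that these differences were present in the originally cloned rat sequence and believes they represent a natural variant, not introduced mutations.

The associated publication concerns regulation of CaMKKbeta by multisite phosphorylation. The construct is therefore suited to expressing a FLAG-tagged triple serine-to-aspartate form of the kinase in mammalian cells and testing how modification at these three sites affects its activity or regulation, presumably in comparison with the wild-type protein. No feature table was provided, so other backbone elements are not documented here.
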