>Addgene plasmid #32457 | pSG5-FLAG-CaMKKbeta rat S129D, S133D, S137D | addgene partial sequence | sequence record 43288 | T7
ATGGACTACAAGGACGACGATGACAAAGCTAGCTCATTATGTGTCTCTAGCCAGCCCACCAGCGACCGGG
CAGCCCCCCAGGATGAGCTGGGAAGCGGGGGTGTCAGCCGGGAAAGCCAGAAGCCCTGCGAGGCACTGCG
GGGACTCTCATCCTTAAGCATCCACTTGGGCATGGAATCCTTCATCGTGGTCACCGAGTGTGAACCAGGC
CGGGGCGTGGACCTCAGCCTGGCCAGAGACCAACCTCTGGAGGCCGATGGCCAGGAACTCCCTCTGGATG
CCTCGGAACCTGAGTCACGGTCCCTGCTTTCTGGTCGCAAGATGTCCCTCCAGGAGCGGTCCCAGGGCGG
GCTGGCGTCCAGCAGCAGCCTGGACATGAATGGACGCTGCATCTGCCCATCCCTGTCCTACGATCCAGCC
AGCGACCCACAGTCCGATCCCCGGATGCCCCGGCGGCCCACAGTGGAGTCGCACCACGTCTCCATCACGG
GTTTGCAGGACTGTGTGCAGCTGAATCAGTACACGCTGAAGGATGAAATTGGAAAGGGCTCCTATGGCGT
TGTCAAGCTGGCCTACAATGAAAATGACAATACTTATTATGCAATGAAAGTGCTGTCCAAAAAGAAGCTG
ATCCGACAGGCCGGCTTTCCACGTCGCCCCCCACCTCGAGGTACTCGCCCAGCTCCAGGGGGCTGCATCC
AGCCCAGGGGCCCCATCGAGCAGGTGTATCAGGAAATTGCCATCCTCAAGAAGCTGGATCACCCCAACGT
GGTGAAGCTGGTGGAGGTCCTGGATGACCCTAACGAGGACCATCTGTACATGGTGTTTGAACTGGTCAAC
C
